>Addgene plasmid #15429 | FLAG-FLJ23445 | addgene partial sequence | sequence record 21881 | 15429 with CMV-F
CGAGCTCTCTGGCTACTAGAGAACCCACTGCTTACTGGCTTATCGAAATTAATACGACTCACTATAGGGA
GACCCAAGCTGGCTAGCATGCCAGACTACAAGGACGATGATGACAAGCTCGAGATGGGAGCCGTGACTGA
CGACGAAGTTATACGGAAACGTCTTCTGATTGATGGAGATGGTGCTGGGGATGATCGGAGAATTAATCTC
CTCGTGAAAAGCTTCATTAAATGGTGCAACTCTGGATCCCAAGAGGAAGGGTATAGCCAGTACCAACGCA
TGCTGAGCACTCTGTCCCAGTGTGAATTTTCAATGGGCAAAACATTGCTGGTATATGATATGAATCTCAG
AGAAATGGAAAATTATGAAAAAATATACAAAGAAATAGAATGTAGTATTGCTGGAGCACATGAAAAAATT
GCTGAGTGTAAAAAGCAGATTCTTCAAGCAAAACGAATACGAAAAAATCGACAAGAATATGACGCTTTGG
CCAAAGTGATCCAGCATCACCCAGATAGGCATGAGACACTGAAGGAGCTAGAGGCTCTGGGCAAAGAATT
AGAGCATCTCTCACATATTAAAGAAAGTGTTGAAGATAAGCTGGAATTGAGACGGAAACAATTTCACGTT
CTTCTTAGTACCATCCATGAACTTCAACAGACATTGGAGAATGATGACAAGCTGTCAGAGGTGGATGAAG
CTCAAGAAAGCACCATGGAAGCAGACCCTAAGCCGTAGAGATCCGGTACCGTCGAGTCTAGAGGGCCCGT
TTAAACCCGCTGATCAGCCTCGACTGTGCCTTCTAGTTGCCAGCCATCTGTTGTTTGCCCCTCCCCCGTG
CCTTCCTTGACCCTGGAAGGTGCCACTCCCACT
