[The description below was written by a language model from this plasmid's Addgene catalogue record.]
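Description:
FLAG-FLJ23445 is a mammalian expression plasmid built on pcDNA3.1 N-FLAG/Hyg, a commercial pcDNA3.1 hygromycin backbone of about 5.6 kb that was modified by the depositing laboratory to supply an N-terminal FLAG epitope. It is maintained in E. coli as a high-copy plasmid under ampicillin selection, and it carries a hygromycin resistance marker that allows selection of stably transfected mammalian cells. The record does not list the promoter or other regulatory parts explicitly. pcDNA3.1 vectors normally drive expression from the CMV immediate-early promoter and terminate with the bovine growth hormone polyadenylation signal, and the recorded T7 forward and BGH reverse sequencing primers fit that standard layout.

The insert is a roughly 970 bp mouse cDNA designated FLJ23445, now annotated as Thoc7 (also known as Nif3l1bp1). It was placed between XhoI and BamHI sites, both of which were retained, so the fragment can be excised or transferred. Because the FLAG tag is encoded by the backbone upstream of the cloning site, the protein is produced as an N-terminally FLAG-tagged fusion, which permits detection with anti-FLAG antibodies and affinity purification of the protein together with its binding partners.

The associated publication concerns the identification of mammalian Mediator subunits related to yeast Mediator components, which suggests the construct was made to express the tagged protein in mammalian cells for immunopurification and analysis of associated complexes. However, the record does not state the specific experiment in which this plasmid was used. No feature table was supplied, so element positions cannot be confirmed.
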