Addgene plasmid #15429: FLAG-FLJ23445
Depositing lab: Joan Conaway & Ronald Conaway. Depositing organization: Stowers Institute for Medical Research. Publication: Identification of mammalian Mediator subunits with similarities to yeast Mediator subunits Srb5, Srb6, Med11, and Rox3. Sato S, Tomomori-Sato C, Banks CA, Sorokina I, Parmely TJ, Kong SE, Jin J, Cai Y, Lane WS, Brower CS, Conaway RC, Conaway JW. J Biol Chem. 2003 Apr 25. 278(17):15123-7. 10.1074/jbc.C300054200 PubMed 12584197.
Backbone
  Vector backbone: pcDNA3.1 N-FLAG/Hyg
  Backbone manufacturer: Invitrogen, modified at Conaway lab
  Backbone size w/o insert (bp): 5600
  Vector type: Mammalian Expression
  Selectable markers: Hygromycin
Growth in bacteria
  Bacterial resistance: Ampicillin, 100 μg/mL
  Growth temperature: 37°C
  Growth strain: DH5alpha
  Copy number: High Copy
Gene/Insert
  Gene/Insert name: FLJ23445 (alt name: Thoc7)
  Species: M. musculus (mouse)
  Insert size (bp): 970
  GenBank ID: BF179247
  Entrez Gene: Thoc7 (a.k.a. MGC151296, MGC151322, Nif3l1bp1, 1500006O09Rik, 9230101K24Rik)
  Tag / fusion protein: FLAG (N terminal on backbone)
  Cloning method: Restriction Enzyme; 5′ cloning site XhoI (not destroyed); 3′ cloning site BamHI (not destroyed)
  Sequencing primers: 5′ T7; 3′ BGH rev
Terms and licenses: Academic/Nonprofit Terms; Industry Terms: Not Available to Industry
How to cite: FLAG-FLJ23445 was a gift from Joan Conaway & Ronald Conaway (Addgene plasmid # 15429 ; http://n2t.net/addgene:15429 ; RRID:Addgene_15429)
